Addgene plasmid #28297: pCMV-NHERF1-EB
Depositing lab: Maria-Magdalena Georgescu. Publication: NHERF1/EBP50 head-to-tail intramolecular interaction masks association with PDZ domain ligands. Morales FC, Takahashi Y, Momin S, Adams H, Chen X, Georgescu MM. Mol Cell Biol. 2007 Apr . 27(7):2527-37. 10.1128/MCB.01372-06 PubMed 17242191.
Backbone
  Vector backbone: pCMV-2-FLAG
  Backbone size w/o insert (bp): 5000
  Vector type: Mammalian Expression
Growth in bacteria
  Bacterial resistance: Ampicillin, 100 μg/mL
  Growth temperature: 37°C
  Growth strain: DH5alpha
  Copy number: High Copy
Gene/Insert
  Gene/Insert name: NHERF1
  Species: M. musculus (mouse)
  Mutation: Contains only the EB domain aa 262-355 (deletion of the PDZ1 and PDZ2)
  Entrez Gene: Nherf1 (a.k.a. EBP-50, NHE-RF, NHERF-1, Slc9a3r1)
  Tag / fusion protein: FLAG (N terminal on insert)
  Cloning method: Restriction Enzyme
  Sequencing primers: 5′ CMV-F
Terms and licenses: Academic/Nonprofit Terms; Industry Terms: Not Available to Industry
How to cite: pCMV-NHERF1-EB was a gift from Maria-Magdalena Georgescu (Addgene plasmid # 28297 ; http://n2t.net/addgene:28297 ; RRID:Addgene_28297)
