[The description below was written by a language model from this plasmid's Addgene catalogue record.]
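Description:
pCMV-NHERF1-EB is a mammalian expression plasmid built on the pCMV-2-FLAG backbone (about 5 kb without insert). It is propagated in E. coli as a high-copy plasmid under ampicillin selection. The record does not list the bacterial origin of replication or any mammalian selection marker, and no feature table is available. The vector name and the use of a CMV forward sequencing primer indicate that the insert is driven by the cytomegalovirus immediate-early promoter, a strong constitutive promoter commonly used for transient expression in cultured mammalian cells.

The insert is a truncated form of mouse NHERF1 (also known as EBP50, NHE-RF or Slc9a3r1), a scaffolding adaptor protein. Only amino acids 262–355 are retained. This corresponds to the C-terminal EB domain, and both PDZ domains (PDZ1 and PDZ2) are deleted. The fragment was introduced by restriction enzyme cloning and carries an N-terminal FLAG epitope, which allows detection and immunoprecipitation with anti-FLAG antibodies.

The associated publication describes a head-to-tail intramolecular interaction in NHERF1 that masks its association with PDZ domain ligands. In that context, a construct expressing the isolated EB region is suited to domain-mapping experiments, such as testing which interactions depend on the C-terminal region and which on the PDZ domains, or comparing its binding behaviour with that of full-length protein and other deletion mutants. The record does not specify the particular assays in which this plasmid was used.
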