>Addgene plasmid #28297 | pCMV-NHERF1-EB | addgene partial sequence | sequence record 34604 | 28297 with CMV-F
ACCGTCAGAATTGATCTACCATGGACTACAAAGACGATGACGACAAGCTTGCGGCCGCGAAGGAGAGCAG
CCGTGAAGCCCTGGTGGAGCCAGCTTCAGAGAGCCCCAGGCCAGCCCTGGCAAGATCTGCCTCCAGCGAT
ACCAGTGAGGAGCTAAATTCCCAAGACAGCCCCAAGAGACAAGTTTCCACAGAGCCCTCATCTACCTCCT
CCTCCTCCTCTGACCCCATCTTGGACCTCAACATCTCCTTGGCTGTGGCTAAAGAGAGGGCCCACCAGAA
GCGCAGTAGCAAGAGGGCCCCGCAGATGGACTGGAGCAAGAAAAATGAACTCTTCAGCAACCTCTGAGCA
TCGGTACCAGTCGACTCTAGAGGATCCCGGGTGGCATCCCTGTGACCCCTCCCCAGTGCCTCTCCTGGCC
CTGGAAGTTGCCACTCCAGTGCCCACCAGCCTTGTCCTAATAAAATTAAGTTGCATCATTTTGTCTGACT
AGGTGTCCTTCTATAATATTATGGGGTGGAGGGGGGTGGTATGGAGCAAGGGGCAAGTTGGGAAGACAAC
CTGTAGGGCCTGCGGGGTCTATTGGGAACCAAGCTGGAGTGCAGTGGCACAATCTTGGCTCACTGCAATC
TCCGCCTCCTGGGTTCAAGCGATTCTCCTGCCTCAGCCTCCCGAGTTGTTGGGATTCCAGGCATGCATGA
CCAGGCTCAGCTAATTTTTGTTTTTTTGGTAGAGACGGGGTTTCACCATATTGGCCAGGCTGGTCTCCAA
CTCCTAATCTCAGGTGATCTACCCACCTTGGCCTCC
